>Addgene plasmid #229733 | pGWB512_35S-FLAG-DM3(Col-0)68-510 | addgene full sequence | sequence record 477960 | Addgene NGS Result
TTTCACGCCCTTTTAAATATCCGATTATTCTAATAAACGCTCTTTTCTCTTAGGTTTACCCGCCAATATA
TCCTGTCAAACACTGATAGTTTAAACTGAAGGCGGGAAACGACAATCTGATCCAAGCTCAAGCTGCTCTA
GCATTCGCCATTCAGGCTGCGCAACTGTTGGGAAGGGCGATCGGTGCGGGCCTCTTCGCTATTACGCCAG
CTGGCGAAAGGGGGATGTGCTGCAAGGCGATTAAGTTGGGTAACGCCAGGGTTTTCCCAGTCACGACGTT
GTAAAACGACGGCCAGTGCCAAGCTTGCATGCCTGCAGGTCCCCAGATTAGCCTTTTCAATTTCAGAAAG
AATGCTAACCCACAGATGGTTAGAGAGGCTTACGCAGCAGGTCTCATCAAGACGATCTACCCGAGCAATA
ATCTCCAGGAAATCAAATACCTTCCCAAGAAGGTTAAAGATGCAGTCAAAAGATTCAGGACTAACTGCAT
CAAGAACACAGAGAAAGATATATTTCTCAAGATCAGAAGTACTATTCCAGTATGGACGATTCAAGGCTTG
CTTCACAAACCAAGGCAAGTAATAGAGATTGGAGTCTCTAAAAAGGTAGTTCCCACTGAATCAAAGGCCA
TGGAGTCAAAGATTCAAATAGAGGACCTAACAGAACTCGCCGTAAAGACTGGCGAACAGTTCATACAGAG
TCTCTTACGACTCAATGACAAGAAGAAAATCTTCGTCAACATGGTGGAGCACGACACACTTGTCTACTCC
AAAAATATCAAAGATACAGTCTCAGAAGACCAAAGGGCAATTGAGACTTTTCAACAAAGGGTAATATCCG
GAAACCTCCTCGGATTCCATTGCCCAGCTATCTGTCACTTTATTGTGAAGATAGTGGAAAAGGAAGGTGG
CTCCTACAAATGCCATCATTGCGATAAAGGAAAGGCCATCGTTGAAGATGCCTCTGCCGACAGTGGTCCC
AAAGATGGACCCCCACCCACGAGGAGCATCGTGGAAAAAGAAGACGTTCCAACCACGTCTTCAAAGCAAG
TGGATTGATGTGATATCTCCACTGACGTAAGGGATGACGCACAATCCCACTATCCTTCGCAAGACCCTTC
CTCTATATAAGGAAGTTCATTTCATTTGGAGAGAACACGGGGGACTCTAGAATGAGCGACTACAAGGATG
ACGATGACAAGGCTGTTATCACAAGTTTGTACAAAAAAGCAGGCTTTCGAATTCCAATGGAGCATGTTAC
TGGGAAGTGGTTTTCGGTGCCGGAGCTCCGACTGCGTGACCACCGGTTCATAGTTCCTCTTGATTATTCC
AAAAGTTCTCCCAAAATTACCGTCTTTGCTCGAGAGATCGTTGCGGGTAACTTGAAATTTGGAGCTTTTT
GATTCAGAGCTCTTTCTGTGATTACGAAGCTAAAAGTTTGTGTCTTTTGTTTTTTGTAGTTGGGAAAGAG
GAGCAAGCAATGCCGTATTTATTGTATTTGCAAGGTGGTCCAGGATTTGAAGGTCCAAGGCCTAGTGAAG
CTAGTGGATGGATTCAAAGAGCTTGTGAAGAGTTTCGAGTGGTCTTACTCGATCAAGTATGATGCTTTCA
TAGTTTTATACTCTTCTCTGGACAGTTTTTTTAGTCTTTGTGTTGTTCTAATTTTGTTTGTCCTGCAGCG
AGGAACAGGCTTGTCCACTCCTTTAACATGTTCCTCTATGCTTCAATTCAAATCAGCAAAGGAATTAGCT
GATTATTTGGTTCACTTTCGAGCTGATAATATAGTTAAAGATGCTGAGTTTATTAGAGTTCGTCTTGTTC
CTAAGGCTGATCCTTGGACAATTTTGGGTCAGGTAATTTGTCTTTGTATTGTCTATTGGTCATCTTGCTT
CAGTTCTTGTCATTTGATTTTGTATTCATCTTTTTTTCTTCAAATCTACAGAGTTTCGGTGGCTTTTGTG
CACTTACATATCTGAGTTTTGCACCCGAAGGACTCAAACAAGTGCTAATAACTGGAGGAATTCCACCAAT
TGGTAAAGCATGTACAGCAGATGATGTATATGAAGCCGGTTTTGAACAAGTTGCTCGCCAAAATGAAAAA
TACTACAAGAGATTCCCTCAAGACATTGAGATTGTTCGTGAACTCGTAAATTACTTGGCTGAATCTGAAG
GTGGCGGGGTGAGGGATTACAACATTTGCTCAATCCACTGACCAGTTTAGTTTAGTTCCTTACTTGTCTC
TGTTTCTTTGTCTTTAGGTACCTCTCCCATCAGGAGGCATTCTTACTCCTAAGGGTCTTCAAACTCTTGG
TCTTTCTGGTTTAGGATCAAGTACTGGTTTTGAGCGCCTGCATTATATGTAAGAGTTTAGCTTAATTTTT
ATCAACCACCTCACATGTTCTGTGTTAAATCTGGCCTTCTTAATTGATCATAGGTTGGAGAGAGTATGGG
ATCCTATTTTAGTTACTGGAGCTCCAAAGTGTATTAGTCAGTTCTTCTTAAACGCTGTAAGAGACCCACA
AAAATTTGTTGTTTTCTGTTCTCAGCTCAAATAAGGAATTCAATAGTCTGAGACATTTTATCGTTGCTGC
AGTTTGAGAGTTGGCATTCTTTTGATACAAATCCACTATATGCTCTTCTCCACGAGGCCATATACTGTGA
GGTATAGTCTCTTCAAATTTCTCATCTTTTTTTCTATTTCAGACAATTACTTCTTCTTGTTATCGTTTAT
GTTTAAATGGAAACTTTTTCAGGGTGCTTCATCAGGATGGTCTGCTCATAGATTACGGGATAAATATGAG
TACAAATTCGACGCAATGAAGGCAGTCAAAGAAAGTCAGCCTGTACTCTTCACAGGAGAGGTACAGGTTT
TGAGTATTTCTAATTGTATGGCTCATAGCTTGGATGATTGGTCCACATTGCTTAACTAAAATAGAATTTG
GATTTGTATAGATGATATTTCCATGGATGTTTGATGAAATTCATGCCTTGAAGCCATTTAAAGCTGCCGC
CGATCTTTTGGCCAAGAAAGAGGATTGGCCTCCATTATATGATGTTCCTAGATTGCAGAATAACAAGGTC
TGTTTCAGAATCTTGATCGTTCTTTCATATGGATCAAATAATTTTACTCTGTTTCACATGATTTCTTTTT
GTAGGTGCCTGTTGCTGCAGCGGTTTACTACGAAGATATGTATGTAAACTTCAAGCTGGTGACGGAAACA
GCTTCTCATATATCGGGTATCAGACTTTGGGTAACGAATGAGTTTATGCATTCGGGTCTTCGTGATGCTG
GAAGACAAATTATTGATCATTTGTTGGGAATGATCAATGGGTGACCGAATTCCTATCTAGACCCAGCTTT
CTTGTACAAAGTGGTGATAACCTAGAGCTCGAATTTCCCCGATCGTTCAAACATTTGGCAATAAAGTTTC
TTAAGATTGAATCCTGTTGCCGGTCTTGCGATGATTATCATATAATTTCTGTTGAATTACGTTAAGCATG
TAATAATTAACATGTAATGCATGACGTTATTTATGAGATGGGTTTTTATGATTAGAGTCCCGCAATTATA
CATTTAATACGCGATAGAAAACAAAATATAGCGCGCAAACTAGGATAAATTATCGCGCGCGGTGTCATCT
ATGTTACTAGATCGGGAATTGGTTCCGGAACCAATTCGTAATCATGTCATAGCTGTTTCCTGTGTGAAAT
TGTTATCCGCTCACAATTCCACACAACATACGAGCCGGAAGCATAAAGTGTAAAGCCTGGGGTGCCTAAT
GAGTGAGCTAACTCACATTAGGCTGAATTAGGCGCGCCTATTTCTATTAATTCCCGATCTAGTAACATAG
ATGACACCGCGCGCGATAATTTATCCTAGTTTGCGCGCTATATTTTGTTTTCTATCGCGTATTAAATGTA
TAATTGCGGGACTCTAATCATAAAAACCCATCTCATAAATAACGTCATGCATTACATGTTAATTATTACA
TGCTTAACGTAATTCAACAGAAATTATATGATAATCATCGCAAGACCGGCAACAGGATTCAATCTTAAGA
AACTTTATTGCCAAATGTTTGAACGATCGGGGAAATTCGGGGGATCGATCCCGCGAACTGTGGACGAGAA
CTGTGCCACCAAGCGTAAGGCCGTTCTCTCGCATTTGCCTTGCTAGGCTCGCGCGAGTTGCTGGCTGAGG
CGTTCTCGAAATCAGCTCTTGTTCGGTCGGCATCTACTCTATTCCTTTGCCCTCGGACGAGTGCTGGGGC
GTCGGTTTCCACTATCGGCGAGTACTTCTACACAGCCATCGGTCCAGACGGCCGCGCTTCTGCGGGCGAT
TTGTGTACGCCCGACAGTCCCGGCTCCGGATCGGACGATTGCGTCGCATCGACCCTGCGCCCAAGCTGCA
TCATCGAAATTGCCGTCAACCAAGCTCTGATAGAGTTGGTCAAGACCAATGCGGAGCATATACGCCCGGA
GCCGCGGCGATCCTGCAAGCTCCGGATGCCTCCGCTCGAAGTAGCGCGTCTGCTGCTCCATACAAGCCAA
CCACGGCCTCCAGAAGAAGATGTTGGCGACCTCGTATTGGGAATCCCCGAACATCGCCTCGCTCCAGTCA
ATGACCGCTGTTATGCGGCCATTGTCCGTCAGGACATTGTTGGAGCCGAAATCCGCGTGCACGAGGTGCC
GGACTTCGGGGCAGTCCTCGGCCCAAAGCATCAGCTCATCGAGAGCCTGCGCGACGGACGCACTGACGGT
GTCGTCCATCACAGTTTGCCAGTGATACACATGGGGATCAGCAATCGCGCATATGAAATCACGCCATGTA
GTGTATTGACCGATTCCTTGCGGTCCGAATGGGCCGAACCCGCTCGTCTGGCTAAGATCGGCCGCAGCGA
TCGCATCCATGGCCTCCGCGACCGGCTGCAGAACAGCGGGCAGTTCGGTTTCAGGCAGGTCTTGCAACGT
GACACCCTGTGCACGGCGGGAGATGCAATAGGTCAGGCTCTCGCTGAATGCCCCAATGTCAAGCACTTCC
GGAATCGGGAGCGCGGCCGATGCAAAGTGCCGATAAACATAACGATCTTTGTAGAAACCATCGGCGCAGC
TATTTACCCGCAGGACATATCCACGCCCTCCTACATCGAAGCTGAAAGCACGAGATTCTTCGCCCTCCGA
GAGCTGCATCAGGTCGGAGACGCTGTCGAACTTTTCGATCAGAAACTTCTCGACAGACGTCGCGGTGAGT
TCAGGCTTTTTCATATCTTATTGCCCCCCGGGATCAGATCTGGATTGAGAGTGAATATGAGACTCTAATT
GGATACCGAGGGGAATTTATGGAACGTCAGTGGAGCATTTTTGACAAGAAATATTTGCTAGCTGATAGTG
ACCTTAGGCGACTTTTGAACGCGCAATAATGGTTTCTGACGTATGTGCTTAGCTCATTAAACTCCAGAAA
CCCGCGGCTGAGTGGCTCCTTCAACGTTGCGGTTCTGTCAGTTCCAAACGTAAAACGGCTTGTCCCGCGT
CATCGGCGGGGGTCATAACGTGACTCCCTTAATTCTCCGCTCATGATCTTGATCCCCTGCGCCATCAGAT
CCTTGGCGGCAAGAAAGCCATCCAGTTTACTTTGCAGGGCTTCCCAACCTTACCAGAGGGCGCCCCAGCT
GGCAATTCCGGTTCGCTTGCTGTCCATAAAACCGCCCAGTCTAGCTATCGCCATGTAAGCCCACTGCAAG
CTACCTGCTTTCTCTTTGCGCTTGCGTTTTCCCTTGTCCAGATAGCCCAGTAGCTGACATTCATCCGGGG
TCAGCACCGTTTCTGCGGACTGGCTTTCTACGTGTTCCGCTTCCTTTAGCAGCCCTTGCGCCCTGAGTGC
TTGCGGCAGCGTGAAGCTGATCCGTCGAGATTAATAGAAATAAATTCAGCCTAATTCGGCGTTAATTCAG
TACATTAAAAACGTCCGCAATGTGTTATTAAGTTGTCTAAGCGTCAATTTGTTTACACCACAATATATCC
TGCCACCAGCCAGCCAACAGCTCCCCGACCGGCAGCTCGGCACAAAATCACCACTCGATACAGGCAGCCC
ATCAGTCCGGGACGGCGTCAGCGGGAGAGCCGTTGTAAGGCGGCAGACTTTGCTCATGTTACCGATGCTA
TTCGGAAGAACGGCAACTAAGCTGCCGGGTTTGAAACACGGATGATCTCGCGGAGGGTAGCATGTTGATT
GTAACGATGACAGAGCGTTGCTGCCTGTGATCAATTCGGGCACGAACCCAGTGGACATAAGCCTGTTCGG
TTCGTAAGCTGTAATGCAAGTAGCGTATGCGCTCACGCAACTGGTCCAGAACCTTGACCGAACGCAGCGG
TGGTAACGGCGCAGTGGCGGTTTTCATGGCTTGTTATGACTGTTTTTTTGGGGTACAGTCTATGCCTCGG
GCATCCAAGCAGCAAGCGCGTTACGCCGTGGGTCGATGTTTGATGTTATGGAGCAGCAACGATGTTACGC
AGCAGGGCAGTCGCCCTAAAACAAAGTTAAACATCATGGGGGAAGCGGTGATCGCCGAAGTATCGACTCA
ACTATCAGAGGTAGTTGGCGTCATCGAGCGCCATCTCGAACCGACGTTGCTGGCCGTACATTTGTACGGC
TCCGCAGTGGATGGCGGCCTGAAGCCACACAGTGATATTGATTTGCTGGTTACGGTGACCGTAAGGCTTG
ATGAAACAACGCGGCGAGCTTTGATCAACGACCTTTTGGAAACTTCGGCTTCCCCTGGAGAGAGCGAGAT
TCTCCGCGCTGTAGAAGTCACCATTGTTGTGCACGACGACATCATTCCGTGGCGTTATCCAGCTAAGCGC
GAACTGCAATTTGGAGAATGGCAGCGCAATGACATTCTTGCAGGTATCTTCGAGCCAGCCACGATCGACA
TTGATCTGGCTATCTTGCTGACAAAAGCAAGAGAACATAGCGTTGCCTTGGTAGGTCCAGCGGCGGAGGA
ACTCTTTGATCCGGTTCCTGAACAGGATCTATTTGAGGCGCTAAATGAAACCTTAACGCTATGGAACTCG
CCGCCCGACTGGGCTGGCGATGAGCGAAATGTAGTGCTTACGTTGTCCCGCATTTGGTACAGCGCAGTAA
CCGGCAAAATCGCGCCGAAGGATGTCGCTGCCGACTGGGCAATGGAGCGCCTGCCGGCCCAGTATCAGCC
CGTCATACTTGAAGCTAGACAGGCTTATCTTGGACAAGAAGAAGATCGCTTGGCCTCGCGCGCAGATCAG
TTGGAAGAATTTGTCCACTACGTGAAAGGCGAGATCACCAAGGTAGTCGGCAAATAATGTCTAGCTAGAA
ATTCGTTCAAGCCGACGCCGCTTCGCGGCGCGGCTTAACTCAAGCGTTAGATGCACTAAGCACATAATTG
CTCACAGCCAAACTATCAGGTCAAGTCTGCTTTTATTATTTTTAAGCGTGCATAATAAGCCCTACACAAA
TTGGGAGATATATCATGCATGACCAAAATCCCTTAACGTGAGTTTTCGTTCCACTGAGCGTCAGACCCCG
TAGAAAAGATCAAAGGATCTTCTTGAGATCCTTTTTTTCTGCGCGTAATCTGCTGCTTGCAAACAAAAAA
ACCACCGCTACCAGCGGTGGTTTGTTTGCCGGATCAAGAGCTACCAACTCTTTTTCCGAAGGTAACTGGC
TTCAGCAGAGCGCAGATACCAAATACTGTCCTTCTAGTGTAGCCGTAGTTAGGCCACCACTTCAAGAACT
CTGTAGCACCGCCTACATACCTCGCTCTGCTAATCCTGTTACCAGTGGCTGCTGCCAGTGGCGATAAGTC
GTGTCTTACCGGGTTGGACTCAAGACGATAGTTACCGGATAAGGCGCAGCGGTCGGGCTGAACGGGGGGT
TCGTGCACACAGCCCAGCTTGGAGCGAACGACCTACACCGAACTGAGATACCTACAGCGTGAGCTATGAG
AAAGCGCCACGCTTCCCGAAGGGAGAAAGGCGGACAGGTATCCGGTAAGCGGCAGGGTCGGAACAGGAGA
GCGCACGAGGGAGCTTCCAGGGGGAAACGCCTGGTATCTTTATAGTCCTGTCGGGTTTCGCCACCTCTGA
CTTGAGCGTCGATTTTTGTGATGCTCGTCAGGGGGGCGGAGCCTATGGAAAAACGCCAGCAACGCGGCCT
TTTTACGGTTCCTGGCCTTTTGCTGGCCTTTTGCTCACATGTTCTTTCCTGCGTTATCCCCTGATTCTGT
GGATAACCGTATTACCGCCTTTGAGTGAGCTGATACCGCTCGCCGCAGCCGAACGACCGAGCGCAGCGAG
TCAGTGAGCGAGGAAGCGGAAGAGCGCCTGATGCGGTATTTTCTCCTTACGCATCTGTGCGGTATTTCAC
ACCGCATATGGTGCACTCTCAGTACAATCTGCTCTGATGCCGCATAGTTAAGCCAGTATACACTCCGCTA
TCGCTACGTGACTGGGTCATGGCTGCGCCCCGACACCCGCCAACACCCGCTGACGCGCCCTGACGGGCTT
GTCTGCTCCCGGCATCCGCTTACAGACAAGCTGTGACCGTCTCCGGGAGCTGCATGTGTCAGAGGTTTTC
ACCGTCATCACCGAAACGCGCGAGGCAGGGTGCCTTGATGTGGGCGCCGGCGGTCGAGTGGCGACGGCGC
GGCTTGTCCGCGCCCTGGTAGATTGCCTGGCCGTAGGCCAGCCATTTTTGAGCGGCCAGCGGCCGCGATA
GGCCGACGCGAAGCGGCGGGGCGTAGGGAGCGCAGCGACCGAAGGGTAGGCGCTTTTTGCAGCTCTTCGG
CTGTGCGCTGGCCAGACAGTTATGCACAGGCCAGGCGGGTTTTAAGAGTTTTAATAAGTTTTAAAGAGTT
TTAGGCGGAAAAATCGCCTTTTTTCTCTTTTATATCAGTCACTTACATGTGTGACCGGTTCCCAATGTAC
GGCTTTGGGTTCCCAATGTACGGGTTCCGGTTCCCAATGTACGGCTTTGGGTTCCCAATGTACGTGCTAT
CCACAGGAAAGAGACCTTTTCGACCTTTTTCCCCTGCTAGGGCAATTTGCCCTAGCATCTGCTCCGTACA
TTAGGAACCGGCGGATGCTTCGCCCTCGATCAGGTTGCGGTAGCGCATGACTAGGATCGGGCCAGCCTGC
CCCGCCTCCTCCTTCAAATCGTACTCCGGCAGGTCATTTGACCCGATCAGCTTGCGCACGGTGAAACAGA
ACTTCTTGAACTCTCCGGCGCTGCCACTGCGTTCGTAGATCGTCTTGAACAACCATCTGGCTTCTGCCTT
GCCTGCGGCGCGGCGTGCCAGGCGGTAGAGAAAACGGCCGATGCCGGGATCGATCAAAAAGTAATCGGGG
TGAACCGTCAGCACGTCCGGGTTCTTGCCTTCTGTGATCTCGCGGTACATCCAATCAGCTAGCTCGATCT
CGATGTACTCCGGCCGCCCGGTTTCGCTCTTTACGATCTTGTAGCGGCTAATCAAGGCTTCACCCTCGGA
TACCGTCACCAGGCGGCCGTTCTTGGCCTTCTTCGTACGCTGCATGGCAACGTGCGTGGTGTTTAACCGA
ATGCAGGTTTCTACCAGGTCGTCTTTCTGCTTTCCGCCATCGGCTCGCCGGCAGAACTTGAGTACGTCCG
CAACGTGTGGACGGAACACGCGGCCGGGCTTGTCTCCCTTCCCTTCCCGGTATCGGTTCATGGATTCGGT
TAGATGGGAAACCGCCATCAGTACCAGGTCGTAATCCCACACACTGGCCATGCCGGCCGGCCCTGCGGAA
ACCTCTACGTGCCCGTCTGGAAGCTCGTAGCGGATCACCTCGCCAGCTCGTCGGTCACGCTTCGACAGAC
GGAAAACGGCCACGTCCATGATGCTGCGACTATCGCGGGTGCCCACGTCATAGAGCATCGGAACGAAAAA
ATCTGGTTGCTCGTCGCCCTTGGGCGGCTTCCTAATCGACGGCGCACCGGCTGCCGGCGGTTGCCGGGAT
TCTTTGCGGATTCGATCAGCGGCCGCTTGCCACGATTCACCGGGGCGTGCTTCTGCCTCGATGCGTTGCC
GCTGGGCGGCCTGCGCGGCCTTCAACTTCTCCACCAGGTCATCACCCAGCGCCGCGCCGATTTGTACCGG
GCCGGATGGTTTGCGACCGCTCACGCCGATTCCTCGGGCTTGGGGGTTCCAGTGCCATTGCAGGGCCGGC
AGACAACCCAGCCGCTTACGCCTGGCCAACCGCCCGTTCCTCCACACATGGGGCATTCCACGGCGTCGGT
GCCTGGTTGTTCTTGATTTTCCATGCCGCCTCCTTTAGCCGCTAAAATTCATCTACTCATTTATTCATTT
GCTCATTTACTCTGGTAGCTGCGCGATGTATTCAGATAGCAGCTCGGTAATGGTCTTGCCTTGGCGTACC
GCGTACATCTTCAGCTTGGTGTGATCCTCCGCCGGCAACTGAAAGTTGACCCGCTTCATGGCTGGCGTGT
CTGCCAGGCTGGCCAACGTTGCAGCCTTGCTGCTGCGTGCGCTCGGACGGCCGGCACTTAGCGTGTTTGT
GCTTTTGCTCATTTTCTCTTTACCTCATTAACTCAAATGAGTTTTGATTTAATTTCAGCGGCCAGCGCCT
GGACCTCGCGGGCAGCGTCGCCCTCGGGTTCTGATTCAAGAACGGTTGTGCCGGCGGCGGCAGTGCCTGG
GTAGCTCACGCGCTGCGTGATACGGGACTCAAGAATGGGCAGCTCGTACCCGGCCAGCGCCTCGGCAACC
TCACCGCCGATGCGCGTGCCTTTGATCGCCCGCGACACGACAAAGGCCGCTTGTAGCCTTCCATCCGTGA
CCTCAATGCGCTGCTTAACCAGCTCCACCAGGTCGGCGGTGGCCCATATGTCGTAAGGGCTTGGCTGCAC
CGGAATCAGCACGAAGTCGGCTGCCTTGATCGCGGACACAGCCAAGTCCGCCGCCTGGGGCGCTCCGTCG
ATCACTACGAAGTCGCGCCGGCCGATGGCCTTCACGTCGCGGTCAATCGTCGGGCGGTCGATGCCGACAA
CGGTTAGCGGTTGATCTTCCCGCACGGCCGCCCAATCGCGGGCACTGCCCTGGGGATCGGAATCGACTAA
CAGAACATCGGCCCCGGCGAGTTGCAGGGCGCGGGCTAGATGGGTTGCGATGGTCGTCTTGCCTGACCCG
CCTTTCTGGTTAAGTACAGCGATAACCTTCATGCGTTCCCCTTGCGTATTTGTTTATTTACTCATCGCAT
CATATACGCAGCGACCGCATGACGCAAGCTGTTTTACTCAAATACACATCACCTTTTTAGACGGCGGCGC
TCGGTTTCTTCAGCGGCCAAGCTGGCCGGCCAGGCCGCCAGCTTGGCATCAGACAAACCGGCCAGGATTT
CATGCAGCCGCACGGTTGAGACGTGCGCGGGCGGCTCGAACACGTACCCGGCCGCGATCATCTCCGCCTC
GATCTCTTCGGTAATGAAAAACGGTTCGTCCTGGCCGTCCTGGTGCGGTTTCATGCTTGTTCCTCTTGGC
GTTCATTCTCGGCGGCCGCCAGGGCGTCGGCCTCGGTCAATGCGTCCTCACGGAAGGCACCGCGCCGCCT
GGCCTCGGTGGGCGTCACTTCCTCGCTGCGCTCAAGTGCGCGGTACAGGGTCGAGCGATGCACGCCAAGC
AGTGCAGCCGCCTCTTTCACGGTGCGGCCTTCCTGGTCGATCAGCTCGCGGGCGTGCGCGATCTGTGCCG
GGGTGAGGGTAGGGCGGGGGCCAAACTTCACGCCTCGGGCCTTGGCGGCCTCGCGCCCGCTCCGGGTGCG
GTCGATGATTAGGGAACGCTCGAACTCGGCAATGCCGGCGAACACGGTCAACACCATGCGGCCGGCCGGC
GTGGTGGTGTCGGCCCACGGCTCTGCCAGGCTACGCAGGCCCGCGCCGGCCTCCTGGATGCGCTCGGCAA
TGTCCAGTAGGTCGCGGGTGCTGCGGGCCAGGCGGTCTAGCCTGGTCACTGTCACAACGTCGCCAGGGCG
TAGGTGGTCAAGCATCCTGGCCAGCTCCGGGCGGTCGCGCCTGGTGCCGGTGATCTTCTCGGAAAACAGC
TTGGTGCAGCCGGCCGCGTGCAGTTCGGCCCGTTGGTTGGTCAAGTCCTGGTCGTCGGTGCTGACGCGGG
CATAGCCCAGCAGGCCAGCGGCGGCGCTCTTGTTCATGGCGTAATGTCTCCGGTTCTAGTCGCAAGTATT
CTACTTTATGCGACTAAAACACGCGACAAGAAAACGCCAGGAAAAGGGCAGGGCGGCAGCCTGTCGCGTA
ACTTAGGACTTGTGCGACATGTCGTTTTCAGAAGACGGCTGCACTGAACGTCAGAAGCCGACTGCACTAT
AGCAGCGGAGGGGTTGGATCAAAGTACTTTGATCCCGAGGGGAACCCTGTGGTTGGCATGCACATACAAA
TGGACGAACGGATAAACCT
Features (pLannotate 1.2.2; 29 found; start..end, strand, type, name):
     54..78      -  misc_feature   RB T-DNA repeat: right border repeat from nopaline C58 T-DNA
    144..298     -  CDS            lacZα (fragment): LacZα fragment of β-galactosidase; lacZ fragment
    301..321     -  misc_feature   MCS (fragment): pUC18/19 multiple cloning site
    812..1153    +  promoter       CaMV 35S promoter: strong constitutive promoter from cauliflower mosaic virus
   1177..1201    +  CDS            3xFLAG (fragment): three tandem FLAG® epitope tags, followed by an enterokinase cleavage site
   1211..1235    +  protein_bind   attB1: mutant version of attB; recombination site for the Gateway® BP reaction BP Clonase™
   1480..2157    +  CDS            pip (fragment): PIP_AERSO - Also known as pap. Experimental evidence at protein level: Swiss-Prot protein existence level 1. Higher activity toward long peptides. Acts on hydroxyproline beta-naphthylamide with almost as high an activity as on proline beta- naphthylamide. From Aeromonas sobria.
   2952..3080    +  CDS            pip (fragment): PIP_AERSO - Also known as pap. Experimental evidence at protein level: Swiss-Prot protein existence level 1. Higher activity toward long peptides. Acts on hydroxyproline beta-naphthylamide with almost as high an activity as on proline beta- naphthylamide. From Aeromonas sobria.
   3158..3316    +  CDS            pip (fragment): PIP_AERSO - Also known as pap. Experimental evidence at protein level: Swiss-Prot protein existence level 1. Higher activity toward long peptides. Acts on hydroxyproline beta-naphthylamide with almost as high an activity as on proline beta- naphthylamide. From Aeromonas sobria.
   3351..3375    -  protein_bind   attB2: mutant version of attB; recombination site for the Gateway® BP reaction BP Clonase™
   3401..3653    +  terminator     NOS terminator: nopaline synthase terminator and poly(A) signal
   3708..3730    -  protein_bind   lac operator (fragment): The lac repressor binds to the lac operator to inhibit transcription in E. coli. This inhibition can be relieved by adding lactose or isopropyl-β-D-thiogalactopyranoside (IPTG). lac repressor encoded by lacI
   3734..3764    -  promoter       lac promoter: promoter for the E. coli lac operon
   3779..3800    -  protein_bind   CAP binding site: CAP binding activates transcription in the presence of cAMP. E. coli catabolite activator protein
   3836..4088    -  terminator     NOS terminator: nopaline synthase terminator and poly(A) signal
   4239..5264    -  CDS            HygR: aminoglycoside phosphotransferase from E. coli; aph(4)-Ia; confers resistance to hygromycin
   5316..5495    -  promoter       NOS promoter: nopaline synthase promoter
   5575..5904    -  CDS            tnpA (fragment): TN5P_ECOLX - Also known as tnp. Experimental evidence at protein level: Swiss-Prot protein existence level 1. Mediates transposition of transposon Tn5 by a 'cut and paste' mechanism. First, the monomeric transposase binds the 19 bp inverted DNA repeats flanking the transposon. Then, dimerization of the DNA- bound transposase creates a synaptic DNA complex. After nicking of the first DNA strand, excision of the transposon proceeds through a series of intermediates. The transposase then mediates the insertion of the transposon at a new site by strand transfer. The activity of the wild- type tran
   6001..6025    -  misc_feature   LB T-DNA repeat: left border repeat from nopaline C58 T-DNA
   6284..6307    +  promoter       Pc promoter (fragment): intI1 (promoter lies within the coding sequence); class 1 integron promoter
   6483..6539    +  CDS            GmR (fragment): gentamycin acetyltransferase; aacC1; confers resistance to gentamycin
   6550..7337    +  CDS            SmR (fragment): aminoglycoside adenylyltransferase (Murphy, 1985); aadA; confers resistance to spectinomycin and streptomycin
   7583..8171    +  rep_origin     ori: high-copy-number ColE1/pMB1/pBR322/pUC origin of replication
   8357..8497    -  misc_feature   bom: basis of mobility region from pBR322
   8599..8638    -  CDS            rop (fragment): Rop protein, which maintains plasmids at low copy number; rop
   8841..9035    -  rep_origin     pVS1 oriV: origin of replication for the Pseudomonas plasmid pVS1 (Heeb et al., 2000)
   9101..10174   -  CDS            pVS1 RepA: replication protein from the Pseudomonas plasmid pVS1 (Heeb et al., 2000)
  10603..11232   -  CDS            pVS1 StaA: stability protein from the Pseudomonas plasmid pVS1 (Heeb et al., 2000)
  11792..12193   -  CDS            Y4CG_SINFN (fragment): Protein inferred from homology: Swiss-Prot protein existence level 3. From Sinorhizobium fredii (strain NBRC 101917 / NGR234).
