[The description below was written by a language model from this plasmid's Addgene catalogue record and pLannotate feature annotations shown in this document.]
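Description:
pGWB512_35S-FLAG-DM3(Col-0)68-510 is a Gateway-derived binary T-DNA vector for Agrobacterium-mediated plant expression, built in the pGWB512 backbone and about 12.5 kb in the sequenced record. Outside the T-DNA it carries a ColE1/pBR322-type origin with a bom site for propagation in E. coli, the pVS1 oriV with RepA and StaA for replication and stable maintenance in Agrobacterium, and an aadA (SmR) gene that provides the spectinomycin selection listed for bacteria. Nopaline-type right and left border repeats delimit the region transferred into the plant genome.

Within the borders, a CaMV 35S promoter drives constitutive expression of an N-terminal FLAG epitope (annotated as a partial match to 3xFLAG) followed by attB1, the insert, attB2 and a NOS terminator. The attB sites are the scars of the LR recombination that moved the gene in from an entry clone. The insert is a truncated form of Arabidopsis thaliana DM3 (DANGEROUS MIX 3, At3g61540) from the Col-0 accession, retaining residues 68–510, with amino acids 1–67 and 511–515 deleted. The automated annotation labels three separated stretches of this region as fragments similar to a bacterial proline iminopeptidase, which fits DM3 being an alpha/beta hydrolase. The gaps between them may reflect introns or simply poorly conserved regions, but the record does not say whether the insert is genomic or cDNA. A NOS promoter–HygR–NOS terminator cassette in the opposite orientation near the left border allows hygromycin selection of transformed plants. Residual lacZα, lac promoter and Tn5 transposase fragments are backbone remnants.

The construct is intended for stable transformation or transient expression in plants. The associated work concerns the structural determinants by which DM3 triggers NLR-mediated genetic incompatibility, and the FLAG tag allows detection or immunoprecipitation of the truncated protein.
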