Addgene plasmid #229733: pGWB512_35S-FLAG-DM3(Col-0)68-510
Purpose: Stable transformation or transient expression of gene of interest in plants
Depositing lab: Eunyoung Chae. Depositing organization: National University of Singapore. Publication: Structural determinants of DANGEROUS MIX 3, an alpha/beta hydrolase that triggers NLR-mediated genetic incompatibility in plants. Wan WL, Kim G, Kim N, Tan YY, Watari M, Charoennit N, Lee RRQ, Phang IRK, Wang J, Liew YY, Hu D, Ng SK, Zhang Y, Jang IC, Song JJ, Chae E. Mol Cell. 2025 Jul 17;85(14):2776-2795.e8. doi: 10.1016/j.molcel.2025.06.021. PubMed 40680723.
Backbone
  Vector backbone: pGWB512
  Backbone manufacturer: Tsuyoshi Nakagawa (Addgene plasmid #74854)
  Vector type: Plant Expression
Growth in bacteria
  Bacterial resistance: Spectinomycin, 50 μg/mL
  Growth temperature: 37°C
  Growth strain: DH5alpha
  Copy number: High Copy
Gene/Insert
  Gene/Insert name: DM3(Col-0) (alt name: At3g61540)
  Species: A. thaliana (mustard weed)
  Mutation: amino acid 1-67 were deleted, 511-515 were deleted
  Entrez Gene: AT3G61540 (a.k.a. AT3G61540)
  Cloning method: Gateway Cloning
Terms and licenses: Academic/Nonprofit Terms; Industry Terms: Not Available to Industry
Depositor comments: Please visit https://doi.org/10.1101/2024.10.28.620575 for bioRxiv preprint.
How to cite: pGWB512_35S-FLAG-DM3(Col-0)68-510 was a gift from Eunyoung Chae (Addgene plasmid # 229733 ; http://n2t.net/addgene:229733 ; RRID:Addgene_229733)
